>Addgene plasmid #182598 | pOME0236P | addgene full sequence | sequence record 359420 | Addgene NGS Result
GACGGATCGGGAGATCTCCCGATCCCCTATGGTGCACTCTCAGTACAATCTGCTCTGATGCCGCATAGTT
AAGCCAGTATCTGCTCCCTGCTTGTGTGTTGGAGGTCGCTGAGTAGTGCGCGAGCAAAATTTAAGCTACA
ACAAGGCAAGGCTTGACCGACAATTGCATGAAGAATCTGCTTAGGGTTAGGCGTTTTGCGCTGCTTCGCG
ATGTACGGGCCAGATATACGCGTTGACATTGATTATTGACTAGTTATTAATAGTAATCAATTACGGGGTC
ATTAGTTCATAGCCCATATATGGAGTTCCGCGTTACATAACTTACGGTAAATGGCCCGCCTGGCTGACCG
CCCAACGACCCCCGCCCATTGACGTCAATAATGACGTATGTTCCCATAGTAACGCCAATAGGGACTTTCC
ATTGACGTCAATGGGTGGAGTATTTACGGTAAACTGCCCACTTGGCAGTACATCAAGTGTATCATATGCC
AAGTACGCCCCCTATTGACGTCAATGACGGTAAATGGCCCGCCTGGCATTATGCCCAGTACATGACCTTA
TGGGACTTTCCTACTTGGCAGTACATCTACGTATTAGTCATCGCTATTACCATGGTGATGCGGTTTTGGC
AGTACATCAATGGGCGTGGATAGCGGTTTGACTCACGGGGATTTCCAAGTCTCCACCCCATTGACGTCAA
TGGGAGTTTGTTTTGGCACCAAAATCAACGGGACTTTCCAAAATGTCGTAACAACTCCGCCCCATTGACG
CAAATGGGCGGTAGGCGTGTACGGTGGGAGGTCTATATAAGCAGAGCTCTCTGGCTAACTAGAGAACCCA
CTGCTTACTGGCTTATCGAAATTAATACGACTCACTATAGGGAGACCCAAGCTTGGTACCGAGCTCGGAT
CCTTATTTATGTTGTAAGTTGCATTACGTTATGGTATTAGTTTAATTTGAGCTCTAGGCACGTTAAATTG
TCAAAAGTATAACATGTTTTTCCAATATACACTGGGATAAAAACCTTGCCGTCTGGTCACTGGAGGTGTC
CGGTGCGAACAAGGAAAAACCCAGCCAAAACACCGTTATCATTGTTACACAACGCTTTCACCTACAAGAA
AACATCGTTAGTCAACCTAGCAAAACATCAAATATTAGCCTGGAACTTCCAACACAACATACACATTAAA
ACATTAACATTGAAAGAGCGCTCCCAGCTGCCGCACACCACTTTAGTCCAATGTTCTTACACGACTTTGA
AACTTCTGACAAATGCCACCTCACTTTGTCGCCTATGTCATTCAAATCGACTTGCTTACACTGGAAAAAT
AAACACACCATTACAGCACTAGCCTGATACAATCTAAAACGCATTTTAAAATGCTTCACAACGCACCAAT
AAGATACACATCCAGATTGTCACATTTAGGGCAAAGTGGCCCGATTTACACTCAATCCGCTTTCTAGAAT
TACCTCAACACTATCTAAGAATCAGACAAACACAGAACCGAAACAACGAATGAGCAGATAGGTAGTGCAC
CACTGTTCTGATACACCAGTGGGCGCTGCTTTCCTTTCACATTATATTCCACATTCAGACACGTTAAGTA
TCCTCGCATATCATAAAAGGGGGCTACAACTGGCCTGGAGATTGAATCCAATGCAATAACCCGCAAGGGG
TGACTGTATAGTTGCCATGGCAAGGTTTTTGGGCAAATCGCAGCTTTTGTTCTGCGGGCTTATGGAGAGC
TCCAGACCGCGCGGTGTTTTTTGTACTACAGCTCTCAGGCCAATGTGGGAAAAGTAGGACGGAAAACCTA
GCCGAAAGCCAGGATGGGTATATTGCCAAAAGCGACGCAATCAACCCACAATCGGCGGCACCAATGAAAA
CCAGAAGCGGCAAGAAGGCAAGCAGCGAGCACAAAATCCATAGGTGAAGCGGCAGCCAAGGTGACTGGGC
AGTCCCAGTGCTAAACTGACTCAAGCTGGCCCCTTTTATCTCCAGTGTTCCCATATTTTGGACAGGTTAG
CCACCCATTTTTGGAAGCCACGCCCCTTTATGTCATTAACATCATCCTTCAAGCTGACCCTTAATAATCC
ATAAGAAAACTCCATACTCCTACCAAATATGGAAACCAAATTACATATACACAATACGGATGAACATTAA
TAAGAATTCTGCAGATATCCATCACACTGGCGGCCGCTCGAGCATGCATCTAGAGGGCCCTATTCTATAG
TGTCACCTAAATGCTAGAGCTCGCTGATCAGCCTCGACTGTGCCTTCTAGTTGCCAGCCATCTGTTGTTT
GCCCCTCCCCCGTGCCTTCCTTGACCCTGGAAGGTGCCACTCCCACTGTCCTTTCCTAATAAAATGAGGA
AATTGCATCGCATTGTCTGAGTAGGTGTCATTCTATTCTGGGGGGTGGGGTGGGGCAGGACAGCAAGGGG
GAGGATTGGGAAGACAATAGCAGGCATGCTGGGGATGCGGTGGGCTCTATGGCTTCTGAGGCGGAAAGAA
CCAGCTGGGGCTCTAGGGGGTATCCCC
[124 nt withheld, positions 2548-2671]
C
[91 nt withheld, positions 2673-2763]
A
[49 nt withheld, positions 2765-2813]
CCTTTGACGTTGGAGTCCACGTTCTTT
[37 nt withheld, positions 2841-2877]
ACCCTATCTCGGTCTATTCTTTTGATTTATAAGGGATTTTGCCGATTTCGGCCTATTGGTTAAAAAATGA
GCTGATTTAACAAAAATTTAACGCGAATTAATTCTGTGGAATGTGTGTCAGTTAGGGTGTGGAAAGTCCC
CAGGCTCCCCAGCAGGCAGAAGTATGCAAAGCATGCATCTCAATTAGTCAGCAACCAGGTGTGGAAAGTC
CCCAGGCTCCCCAGCAGGCAGAAGTATGCAAAGCATGCATCTCAATTAGTCAGCAACCATAGTCCCGCCC
CTAACTCCGCCCATCCCGCCCCTAACTCCGCCCAGTTCCGCCCATTCTCCGCCCCATGGCTGACTAATTT
TTTTTATTTATGCAGAGGCCGAGGCCGCCTCTGCCTCTGAGCTATTCCAGAAGTAGTGAGGAGGCTTTTT
TGGAGGCCTAGGCTTTTGCAAAAAGCTCCCGGGAGCTTGTATATCCATTTTCGGATCTGATCAAGAGACA
GGATGAGGATCGTTTCGCATGATTGAACAAGATGGATTGCACGCAGGTTCTCCGGCCGCTTGGGTGGAGA
GGCTATTCGGCTATGACTGGGCACAACAGACAATCGGCTGCTCTGATGCCGCCGTGTTCCGGCTGTCAGC
GCAGGGGCGCCCGGTTCTTTTTGTCAAGACCGACCTGTCCGGTGCCCTGAATGAACTGCAGGACGAGGCA
GCGCGGCTATCGTGGCTGGCCACGACGGGCGTTCCTTGCGCAGCTGTGCTCGACGTTGTCACTGAAGCGG
GAAGGGACTGGCTGCTATTGGGCGAAGTGCCGGGGCAGGATCTCCTGTCATCTCACCTTGCTCCTGCCGA
GAAAGTATCCATCATGGCTGATGCAATGCGGCGGCTGCATACGCTTGATCCGGCTACCTGCCCATTCGAC
CACCAAGCGAAACATCGCATCGAGCGAGCACGTACTCGGATGGAAGCCGGTCTTGTCGATCAGGATGATC
TGGACGAAGAGCATCAGGGGCTCGCGCCAGCCGAACTGTTCGCCAGGCTCAAGGCGCGCATGCCCGACGG
CGAGGATCTCGTCGTGACCCATGGCGATGCCTGCTTGCCGAATATCATGGTGGAAAATGGCCGCTTTTCT
GGATTCATCGACTGTGGCCGGCTGGGTGTGGCGGACCGCTATCAGGACATAGCGTTGGCTACCCGTGATA
TTGCTGAAGAGCTTGGCGGCGAATGGGCTGACCGCTTCCTCGTGCTTTACGGTATCGCCGCTCCCGATTC
GCAGCGCATCGCCTTCTATCGCCTTCTTGACGAGTTCTTCTGAGCGGGACTCTGGGGTTCGAAATGACCG
ACCAAGCGACGCCCAACCTGCCATCACGAGATTTCGATTCCACCGCCGCCTTCTATGAAAGGTTGGGCTT
CGGAATCGTTTTCCGGGACGCCGGCTGGATGATCCTCCAGCGCGGGGATCTCATGCTGGAGTTCTTCGCC
CACCCCAACTTGTTTATTGCAGCTTATAATGGTTACAAATAAAGCAATAGCATCACAAATTTCACAAATA
AAGCATTTTTTTCACTGCATTCTAGTTGTGGTTTGTCCAAACTCATCAATGTATCTTATCATGTCTGTAT
ACCGTCGACCTCTAGCTAGAGCTTGGCGTAATCATGGTCATAGCTGTTTCCTGTGTGAAATTGTTATCCG
CTCACAATTCCACACAACATACGAGCCGGAAGCATAAAGTGTAAAGCCTGGGGTGCCTAATGAGTGAGCT
AACTCACATTAATTGCGTTGCGCTCACTGCCCGCTTTCCAGTCGGGAAACCTGTCGTGCCAGCTGCATTA
ATGAATCGGCCAACGCGCGGGGAGAGGCGGTTTGCGTATTGGGCGCTCTTCCGCTTCCTCGCTCACTGAC
TCGCTGCGCTCGGTCGTTCGGCTGCGGCGAGCGGTATCAGCTCACTCAAAGGCGGTAATACGGTTATCCA
CAGAATCAGGGGATAACGCAGGAAAGAACATGTGAGCAAAAGGCCAGCAAAAGGCCAGGAACCGTAAAAA
GGCCGCGTTGCTGGCGTTTTTCCATAGGCTCCGCCCCCCTGACGAGCATCACAAAAATCGACGCTCAAGT
CAGAGGTGGCGAAACCCGACAGGACTATAAAGATACCAGGCGTTTCCCCCTGGAAGCTCCCTCGTGCGCT
CTCCTGTTCCGACCCTGCCGCTTACCGGATACCTGTCCGCCTTTCTCCCTTCGGGAAGCGTGGCGCTTTC
TCATAGCTCACGCTGTAGGTATCTCAGTTCGGTGTAGGTCGTTCGCTCCAAGCTGGGCTGTGTGCACGAA
CCCCCCGTTCAGCCCGACCGCTGCGCCTTATCCGGTAACTATCGTCTTGAGTCCAACCCGGTAAGACACG
ACTTATCGCCACTGGCAGCAGCCACTGGTAACAGGATTAGCAGAGCGAGGTATGTAGGCGGTGCTACAGA
GTTCTTGAAGTGGTGGCCTAACTACGGCTACACTAGAAGAACAGTATTTGGTATCTGCGCTCTGCTGAAG
CCAGTTACCTTCGGAAAAAGAGTTGGTAGCTCTTGATCCGGCAAACAAACCACCGCTGGTAGCGGTGGTT
TTTTTGTTTGCAAGCAGCAGATTACGCGCAGAAAAAAAGGATCTCAAGAAGATCCTTTGATCTTTTCTAC
GGGGTCTGACGCTCAGTGGAACGAAAACTCACGTTAAGGGATTTTGGTCATGAGATTATCAAAAAGGATC
TTCACCTAGATCCTTTTAAATTAAAAATGAAGTTTTAAATCAATCTAAAGTATATATGAGTAAACTTGGT
CTGACAGTTACCAATGCTTAATCAGTGAGGCACCTATCTCAGCGATCTGTCTATTTCGTTCATCCATAGT
TGCCTGACTCCCCGTCGTGTAGATAACTACGATACGGGAGGGCTTACCATCTGGCCCCAGTGCTGCAATG
ATACCGCGAGACCCACGCTCACCGGCTCCAGATTTATCAGCAATAAACCAGCCAGCCGGAAGGGCCGAGC
GCAGAAGTGGTCCTGCAACTTTATCCGCCTCCATCCAGTCTATTAATTGTTGCCGGGAAGCTAGAGTAAG
TAGTTCGCCAGTTAATAGTTTGCGCAACGTTGTTGCCATTGCTACAGGCATCGTGGTGTCACGCTCGTCG
TTTGGTATGGCTTCATTCAGCTCCGGTTCCCAACGATCAAGGCGAGTTACATGATCCCCCATGTTGTGCA
AAAAAGCGGTTAGCTCCTTCGGTCCTCCGATCGTTGTCAGAAGTAAGTTGGCCGCAGTGTTATCACTCAT
GGTTATGGCAGCACTGCATAATTCTCTTACTGTCATGCCATCCGTAAGATGCTTTTCTGTGACTGGTGAG
TACTCAACCAAGTCATTCTGAGAATAGTGTATGCGGCGACCGAGTTGCTCTTGCCCGGCGTCAATACGGG
ATAATACCGCGCCACATAGCAGAACTTTAAAAGTGCTCATCATTGGAAAACGTTCTTCGGGGCGAAAACT
CTCAAGGATCTTACCGCTGTTGAGATCCAGTTCGATGTAACCCACTCGTGCACCCAACTGATCTTCAGCA
TCTTTTACTTTCACCAGCGTTTCTGGGTGAGCAAAAACAGGAAGGCAAAATGCCGCAAAAAAGGGAATAA
GGGCGACACGGAAATGTTGAATACTCATACTCTTCCTTTTTCAATATTATTGAAGCATTTATCAGGGTTA
TTGTCTCATGAGCGGATACATATTTGAATGTATTTAGAAAAATAAACAAATAGGGGTTCCGCGCACATTT
CCCCGAAAAGTGCCACCTGACGTC
Features (pLannotate 1.2.2; 21 found; start..end, strand, type, name):
     28..80      -  misc_feature   bom (fragment): basis of mobility region from pBR322
    235..614     +  enhancer       CMV enhancer: human cytomegalovirus immediate early enhancer
    615..818     +  promoter       CMV promoter: human cytomegalovirus (CMV) immediate early promoter
    814..847     +  LTR            5' LTR (truncated) (fragment): truncated 5' long terminal repeat (LTR) from HIV-1
    863..881     +  promoter       T7 promoter: promoter for bacteriophage T7 RNA polymerase
   1637..2014    -  CDS            K7: K7_HHV8P - Experimental evidence at protein level: Swiss-Prot protein existence level 1. Plays a role in the inhibition of host apoptosis to allow completion of the viral lytic replication and may thus favor the maintenance of persistent infection in infected host. From Human herpesvirus 8 type P (isolate GK18) (HHV-8) (Kaposi's sarcoma-associated herpesvirus).
   2234..2252    -  promoter       SP6 promoter: promoter for bacteriophage SP6 RNA polymerase
   2278..2502    +  polyA_signal   bGH poly(A) signal: bovine growth hormone polyadenylation signal
   2506..2527    +  promoter       SV40 promoter (fragment): SV40 enhancer and early promoter
   2548..2976    +  rep_origin     f1 ori (sequence partly withheld): f1 bacteriophage origin of replication; arrow indicates direction of (+) strand synthesis
   2990..3319    +  promoter       SV40 promoter: SV40 enhancer and early promoter
   3386..4177    +  CDS            neo: KKA2_KLEPN - Also known as kan, nptII. Experimental evidence at protein level: Swiss-Prot protein existence level 1. Resistance to kanamycin, neomycin, paromomycin, ribostamycin, butirosin and gentamicin B. From Klebsiella pneumoniae.
   4201..4359    +  CDS            ble (fragment): BLE_KLEPN - Experimental evidence at protein level: Swiss-Prot protein existence level 1. Binding protein with a strong affinity to the bleomycin family of antibiotics. Binds to CL990; an antimitotic-antibiotic compound. From Klebsiella pneumoniae.
   4354..4475    +  polyA_signal   SV40 poly(A) signal: SV40 polyadenylation signal
   4548..4564    -  protein_bind   lac operator: The lac repressor binds to the lac operator to inhibit transcription in E. coli. This inhibition can be relieved by adding lactose or isopropyl-β-D-thiogalactopyranoside (IPTG). lac repressor encoded by lacI
   4572..4602    -  promoter       lac promoter: promoter for the E. coli lac operon
   4617..4638    -  protein_bind   CAP binding site: CAP binding activates transcription in the presence of cAMP. E. coli catabolite activator protein
   4651..4743    -  CDS            lacI (fragment): lac repressor; lacI; The lac repressor binds to the lac operator to inhibit transcription in E. coli. This inhibition can be relieved by adding lactose or isopropyl-β-D-thiogalactopyranoside (IPTG).
   4926..5514    -  rep_origin     ori: high-copy-number ColE1/pMB1/pBR322/pUC origin of replication
   5685..6545    -  CDS            AmpR: β-lactamase; bla; confers resistance to ampicillin, carbenicillin, and related antibiotics
   6546..6650    -  promoter       AmpR promoter: bla
