[The description below was written by a language model from this plasmid's Addgene catalogue record and pLannotate feature annotations shown in this document.]
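Description:
pOME0236P is a mammalian expression plasmid built on the pcDNA3.1(+) backbone, carrying a 1,273 bp insert called anti-PAN that derives from Kaposi's sarcoma-associated herpesvirus (human herpesvirus 8, strain JSC-1, BAC16 clone). PAN is the abundant polyadenylated nuclear noncoding RNA made during the KSHV lytic cycle, and the name, together with the catalogue note "RC", indicates that the insert is the reverse complement of that locus, so that transcription from the vector promoter would yield RNA antisense to PAN. The feature table is consistent with this: the only viral feature detected in the insert region is the K7 open reading frame, which overlaps the PAN locus, and it is annotated on the minus strand relative to the CMV promoter. The exact meaning of the additional note "not in reverse orientation" is not explained in the record.

The insert sits between the human CMV immediate-early enhancer/promoter and the bovine growth hormone polyadenylation signal, giving strong constitutive transcription in transfected mammalian cells. Flanking T7 and SP6 promoters, oriented toward the insert from opposite sides, would permit in vitro transcription of either strand. An SV40 early promoter drives the neomycin phosphotransferase gene followed by an SV40 poly(A) signal, allowing G418 selection of stable mammalian lines. In bacteria, the plasmid is maintained through a high-copy ColE1/pUC-type origin and ampicillin resistance (bla), and an f1 origin is also present. Short annotated hits such as the HIV-1 LTR, ble and lacI fragments appear to be partial matches to backbone sequence rather than functional elements. The record does not state a specific application, but the design suits expression of an antisense counterpart or control to PAN RNA in studies of KSHV.
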