Addgene plasmid #182598: pOME0236P
Purpose: anti-PAN Human herpesvirus 8 strain JSC-1 clone BAC16, complete genome
Depositing lab: Dirk Dittmer. Depositing organization: University of North Carolina at Chapel Hill.
Backbone
  Vector backbone: pCDNA3.1 (+)
  Vector type: Mammalian Expression
Growth in bacteria
  Bacterial resistance: Ampicillin, 100 μg/mL
  Growth temperature: 37°C
  Growth strain: DH5alpha
  Copy number: High Copy
Gene/Insert
  Gene/Insert name: anti-PAN
  Species: Other
  Insert size (bp): 1273
  Mutation: RC, not in reverse orientation
  Cloning method: Unknown
Terms and licenses: Academic/Nonprofit Terms; Industry Terms: Not Available to Industry
How to cite: pOME0236P was a gift from Dirk Dittmer (Addgene plasmid # 182598 ; http://n2t.net/addgene:182598 ; RRID:Addgene_182598)
