>Addgene plasmid #182598 | pOME0236P | depositor partial sequence | sequence record 353519 | Insert
GGATCCTTATTTATGTTGTAAGTTGCATTACGTTATGGTATTAGTTTAATTTGAGCTCTAGGCACGTTAA
ATTGTCAAAAGTATAACATGTTTTTCCAATATACACTGGGATAAAAACCTTGCCGTCTGGTCACTGGAGG
TGTCCGGTGCGAACAAGGAAAAACCCAGCCAAAACACCGTTATCATTGTTACACAACGCTTTCACCTACA
AGAAAACATCGTTAGTCAACCTAGCAAAACATCAAATATTAGCCTGGAACTTCCAACACAACATACACAT
TAAAACATTAACATTGAAAGAGCGCTCCCAGCTGCCGCACACCACTTTAGTCCAATGTTCTTACACGACT
TTGAAACTTCTGACAAATGCCACCTCACTTTGTCGCCTATGTCATTCAAATCGACTTGCTTACACTGGAA
AAATAAACACACCATTACAGCACTAGCCTGATACAATCTAAAACGCATTTTAAAATGCTTCACAACGCAC
CAATAAGATACACATCCAGATTGTCACATTTAGGGCAAAGTGGCCCGATTTACACTCAATCCGCTTTCTA
GAATTACCTCAACACTATCTAAGAATCAGACAAACACAGAACCGAAACAACGAATGAGCAGATAGGTAGT
GCACCACTGTTCTGATACACCAGTGGGCGCTGCTTTCCTTTCACATTATATTCCACATTCAGACACGTTA
AGTATCCTCGCATATCATAAAAGGGGGCTACAACTGGCCTGGAGATTGAATCCAATGCAATAACCCGCAA
GGGGTGACTGTATAGTTGCCATGGCAAGGTTTTTGGGCAAATCGCAGCTTTTGTTCTGCGGGCTTATGGA
GAGCTCCAGACCGCGCGGTGTTTTTTGTACTACAGCTCTCAGGCCAATGTGGGAAAAGTAGGACGGAAAA
CCTAGCCGAAAGCCAGGATGGGTATATTGCCAAAAGCGACGCAATCAACCCACAATCGGCGGCACCAATG
AAAACCAGAAGCGGCAAGAAGGCAAGCAGCGAGCACAAAATCCATAGGTGAAGCGGCAGCCAAGGTGACT
GGGCAGTCCCAGTGCTAAACTGACTCAAGCTGGCCCCTTTTATCTCCAGTGTTCCCATATTTTGGACAGG
TTAGCCACCCATTTTTGGAAGCCACGCCCCTTTATGTCATTAACATCATCCTTCAAGCTGACCCTTAATA
ATCCATAAGAAAACTCCATACTCCTACCAAATATGGAAACCAAATTACATATACACAATACGGATGAACA
TTAATAAGAATTC
